>Addgene plasmid #131669 | pFUGW-GFP-2-cut reporter | addgene full sequence | sequence record 257545 | Addgene NGS Result
GTCGACGGATCGGGAGATCTCCCGATCCCCTATGGTGCACTCTCAGTACAATCTGCTCTGATGCCGCATA
GTTAAGCCAGTATCTGCTCCCTGCTTGTGTGTTGGAGGTCGCTGAGTAGTGCGCGAGCAAAATTTAAGCT
ACAACAAGGCAAGGCTTGACCGACAATTGCATGAAGAATCTGCTTAGGGTTAGGCGTTTTGCGCTGCTTC
GCGATGTACGGGCCAGATATACGCGTTGACATTGATTATTGACTAGTTATTAATAGTAATCAATTACGGG
GTCATTAGTTCATAGCCCATATATGGAGTTCCGCGTTACATAACTTACGGTAAATGGCCCGCCTGGCTGA
CCGCCCAACGACCCCCGCCCATTGACGTCAATAATGACGTATGTTCCCATAGTAACGCCAATAGGGACTT
TCCATTGACGTCAATGGGTGGAGTATTTACGGTAAACTGCCCACTTGGCAGTACATCAAGTGTATCATAT
GCCAAGTACGCCCCCTATTGACGTCAATGACGGTAAATGGCCCGCCTGGCATTATGCCCAGTACATGACC
TTATGGGACTTTCCTACTTGGCAGTACATCTACGTATTAGTCATCGCTATTACCATGGTGATGCGGTTTT
GGCAGTACATCAATGGGCGTGGATAGCGGTTTGACTCACGGGGATTTCCAAGTCTCCACCCCATTGACGT
CAATGGGAGTTTGTTTTGGCACCAAAATCAACGGGACTTTCCAAAATGTCGTAACAACTCCGCCCCATTG
ACGCAAATGGGCGGTAGGCGTGTACGGTGGGAGGTCTATATAAGCAGCGCGTTTTGCCTGTACTGGGTCT
CTCTGGTTAGACCAGATCTGAGCCTGGGAGCTCTCTGGCTAACTAGGGAACCCACTGCTTAAGCCTCAAT
AAAGCTTGCCTTGAGTGCTTCAAGTAGTGTGTGCCCGTCTGTTGTGTGACTCTGGTAACTAGAGATCCCT
CAGACCCTTTTAGTCAGTGTGGAAAATCTCTAGCAGTGGCGCCCGAACAGGGACTTGAAAGCGAAAGGGA
AACCAGAGGAGCTCTCTCGACGCAGGACTCGGCTTGCTGAAGCGCGCACGGCAAGAGGCGAGGGGCGGCG
ACTGGTGAGTACGCCAAAAATTTTGACTAGCGGAGGCTAGAAGGAGAGAGATGGGTGCGAGAGCGTCAGT
ATTAAGCGGGGGAGAATTAGATCGCGATGGGAAAAAATTCGGTTAAGGCCAGGGGGAAAGAAAAAATATA
AATTAAAACATATAGTATGGGCAAGCAGGGAGCTAGAACGATTCGCAGTTAATCCTGGCCTGTTAGAAAC
ATCAGAAGGCTGTAGACAAATACTGGGACAGCTACAACCATCCCTTCAGACAGGATCAGAAGAACTTAGA
TCATTATATAATACAGTAGCAACCCTCTATTGTGTGCATCAAAGGATAGAGATAAAAGACACCAAGGAAG
CTTTAGACAAGATAGAGGAAGAGCAAAACAAAAGTAAGACCACCGCACAGCAAGCGGCCGCTGATCTTCA
GACCTGGAGGAGGAGATATGAGGGACAATTGGAGAAGTGAATTATATAAATATAAAGTAGTAAAAATTGA
ACCATTAGGAGTAGCACCCACCAAGGCAAAGAGAAGAGTGGTGCAGAGAGAAAAAAGAGCAGTGGGAATA
GGAGCTTTGTTCCTTGGGTTCTTGGGAGCAGCAGGAAGCACTATGGGCGCAGCGTCAATGACGCTGACGG
TACAGGCCAGACAATTATTGTCTGGTATAGTGCAGCAGCAGAACAATTTGCTGAGGGCTATTGAGGCGCA
ACAGCATCTGTTGCAACTCACAGTCTGGGGCATCAAGCAGCTCCAGGCAAGAATCCTGGCTGTGGAAAGA
TACCTAAAGGATCAACAGCTCCTGGGGATTTGGGGTTGCTCTGGAAAACTCATTTGCACCACTGCTGTGC
CTTGGAATGCTAGTTGGAGTAATAAATCTCTGGAACAGATTTGGAATCACACGACCTGGATGGAGTGGGA
CAGAGAAATTAACAATTACACAAGCTTAATACACTCCTTAATTGAAGAATCGCAAAACCAGCAAGAAAAG
AATGAACAAGAATTATTGGAATTAGATAAATGGGCAAGTTTGTGGAATTGGTTTAACATAACAAATTGGC
TGTGGTATATAAAATTATTCATAATGATAGTAGGAGGCTTGGTAGGTTTAAGAATAGTTTTTGCTGTACT
TTCTATAGTGAATAGAGTTAGGCAGGGATATTCACCATTATCGTTTCAGACCCACCTCCCAACCCCGAGG
GGACCCGACAGGCCCGAAGGAATAGAAGAAGAAGGTGGAGAGAGAGACAGAGACAGATCCATTCGATTAG
TGAACGGATCGGCACTGCGTGCGCCAATTCTGCAGACAAATGGCAGTATTCATCCACAATTTTAAAAGAA
AAGGGGGGATTGGGGGGTACAGTGCAGGGGAAAGAATAGTAGACATAATAGCAACAGACATACAAACTAA
AGAATTACAAAAACAAATTACAAAAATTCAAAATTTTCGGGTTTATTACAGGGACAGCAGAGATCCAGTT
TGGTTAATTAGCTAGCTAGGTCTTGAAAGGAGTGGGAATTGGCTCCGGTGCCCGTCAGTGGGCAGAGCGC
ACATCGCCCACAGTCCCCGAGAAGTTGGGGGGAGGGGTCGGCAATTGATCCGGTGCCTAGAGAAGGTGGC
GCGGGGTAAACTGGGAAAGTGATGTCGTGTACTGGCTCCGCCTTTTTCCCGAGGGTGGGGGAGAACCGTA
TATAAGTGCAGTAGTCGCCGTGAACGTTCTTTTTCGCAACGGGTTTGCCGCCAGAACACAGGACCGGTAC
CGCCACCATGGTGAGCAAGGGCGAGGAGCTGTTCACCGGGGTGGTGCCCATCCTGGTCGAGCTGGACGGC
GACGTAAACGGCCACAAGTTCAGCGTGTCCGGCGAGGGCGAGGGCGATGCCACCTACGGCAAGCTGACCC
TGAAGTTCATCTGCACCACCGGCAAGCTGCCCGTGCCCTGGCCCACCCTCGTGACCACCCTGACCTACGA
GGGGGATTTAGTCCGTCCTATAATTTCCCTTGCATATAAGTTGCGTTACTTCGGCCTCCTAACCGCACCC
TTAGCACGAAGACAGATTCGTTCTTACCCATACTCCACCGTTGGCAGGGGGATCGCATGTCCCACGAACA
TTGCTAAACCCTCAGGTCTCGCGACAAAAGCTTTAAAGGGAAATTCCCCCTGCGTGCAGTGCTTCAGCCG
CTACCCCGACCACATGAAGCAGCACGACTTCTTCAAGTCCGCCATGCCCGAAGGCTACGTCCAGGAGCGC
ACCATCTTCTTCAAGGACGACGGCAACTACAAGACCCGCGCCGAGGTGAAGTTCGAGGGCGACACCCTGG
TGAACCGCATCGAGCTGAAGGGCATCGACTTCAAGGAGGACGGCAACATCCTGGGGCACAAGCTGGAGTA
CAACTACAACAGCCACAACGTCTATATCATGGCCGACAAGCAGAAGAACGGCATCAAGGTGAACTTCAAG
ATCCGCCACAACATCGAGGACGGCAGCGTGCAGCTCGCCGACCACTACCAGCAGAACACCCCCATCGGCG
ACGGCCCCGTGCTGCTGCCCGACAACCACTACCTGAGCACCCAGTCCGCCCTGAGCAAAGACCCCAACGA
GAAGCGCGATCACATGGTCCTGCTGGAGTTCGTGACCGCCGCCGGGATCACTCTCGGCATGGACGAGCTG
TACAAGGGATCCGGCGCAACAAACTTCTCTCTGCTGAAACAAGCCGGAGATGTCGAAGAGAATCCTGGAC
CGATGGCCAAGCCTTTGTCTCAAGAAGAATCCACCCTCATTGAAAGAGCAACGGCTACAATCAACAGCAT
CCCCATCTCTGAAGACTACAGCGTCGCCAGCGCAGCTCTCTCTAGCGACGGCCGCATCTTCACTGGTGTC
AATGTATATCATTTTACTGGGGGACCTTGTGCAGAACTCGTGGTGCTGGGCACTGCTGCTGCTGCGGCAG
CTGGCAACCTGACTTGTATCGTCGCGATCGGAAATGAGAACAGGGGCATCTTGAGCCCCTGCGGACGGTG
CCGACAGGTGCTTCTCGATCTGCATCCTGGGATCAAAGCCATAGTGAAGGACAGTGATGGACAGCCGACG
GCAGTTGGGATTCGTGAATTGCTGCCCTCTGGTTATGTGTGGGAGGGCTAAGAATTCGATATCAAGCTTA
TCGGTAATCAACCTCTGGATTACAAAATTTGTGAAAGATTGACTGGTATTCTTAACTATGTTGCTCCTTT
TACGCTATGTGGATACGCTGCTTTAATGCCTTTGTATCATGCTATTGCTTCCCGTATGGCTTTCATTTTC
TCCTCCTTGTATAAATCCTGGTTGCTGTCTCTTTATGAGGAGTTGTGGCCCGTTGTCAGGCAACGTGGCG
TGGTGTGCACTGTGTTTGCTGACGCAACCCCCACTGGTTGGGGCATTGCCACCACCTGTCAGCTCCTTTC
CGGGACTTTCGCTTTCCCCCTCCCTATTGCCACGGCGGAACTCATCGCCGCCTGCCTTGCCCGCTGCTGG
ACAGGGGCTCGGCTGTTGGGCACTGACAATTCCGTGGTGTTGTCGGGGAAATCATCGTCCTTTCCTTGGC
TGCTCGCCTGTGTTGCCACCTGGATTCTGCGCGGGACGTCCTTCTGCTACGTCCCTTCGGCCCTCAATCC
AGCGGACCTTCCTTCCCGCGGCCTGCTGCCGGCTCTGCGGCCTCTTCCGCGTCTTCGCCTTCGCCCTCAG
ACGAGTCGGATCTCCCTTTGGGCCGCCTCCCCGCATCGATACCGTCGACCTCGAGACCTAGAAAAACATG
GAGCAATCACAAGTAGCAATACAGCAGCTACCAATGCTGATTGTGCCTGGCTAGAAGCACAAGAGGAGGA
GGAGGTGGGTTTTCCAGTCACACCTCAGGTACCTTTAAGACCAATGACTTACAAGGCAGCTGTAGATCTT
AGCCACTTTTTAAAAGAAAAGGGGGGACTGGAAGGGCTAATTCACTCCCAACGAAGACAAGATATCCTTG
ATCTGTGGATCTACCACACACAAGGCTACTTCCCTGATTGGCAGAACTACACACCAGGGCCAGGGATCAG
ATATCCACTGACCTTTGGATGGTGCTACAAGCTAGTACCAGTTGAGCAAGAGAAGGTAGAAGAAGCCAAT
GAAGGAGAGAACACCCGCTTGTTACACCCTGTGAGCCTGCATGGGATGGATGACCCGGAGAGAGAAGTAT
TAGAGTGGAGGTTTGACAGCCGCCTAGCATTTCATCACATGGCCCGAGAGCTGCATCCGGACTGTACTGG
GTCTCTCTGGTTAGACCAGATCTGAGCCTGGGAGCTCTCTGGCTAACTAGGGAACCCACTGCTTAAGCCT
CAATAAAGCTTGCCTTGAGTGCTTCAAGTAGTGTGTGCCCGTCTGTTGTGTGACTCTGGTAACTAGAGAT
CCCTCAGACCCTTTTAGTCAGTGTGGAAAATCTCTAGCAGGGCCCGTTTAAACCCGCTGATCAGCCTCGA
CTGTGCCTTCTAGTTGCCAGCCATCTGTTGTTTGCCCCTCCCCCGTGCCTTCCTTGACCCTGGAAGGTGC
CACTCCCACTGTCCTTTCCTAATAAAATGAGGAAATTGCATCGCATTGTCTGAGTAGGTGTCATTCTATT
CTGGGGGGTGGGGTGGGGCAGGACAGCAAGGGGGAGGATTGGGAAGACAATAGCAGGCATGCTGGGGATG
CGGTGGGCTCTATGGCTTCTGAGGCGGAAAGAACCAGCTGGGGCTCTAGGGGGTATCCCC
[124 nt withheld, positions 5871-5994]
C
[91 nt withheld, positions 5996-6086]
A
[49 nt withheld, positions 6088-6136]
CCTTTGACGTTGGAGTCCACGTTCTTT
[37 nt withheld, positions 6164-6200]
ACCCTATCTCGGTCTATTCTTTTGATTTATAAGGGATTTTGCCGATTTCGGCCTATTGGTTAAAAAATGA
GCTGATTTAACAAAAATTTAACGCGAATTAATTCTGTGGAATGTGTGTCAGTTAGGGTGTGGAAAGTCCC
CAGGCTCCCCAGCAGGCAGAAGTATGCAAAGCATGCATCTCAATTAGTCAGCAACCAGGTGTGGAAAGTC
CCCAGGCTCCCCAGCAGGCAGAAGTATGCAAAGCATGCATCTCAATTAGTCAGCAACCATAGTCCCGCCC
CTAACTCCGCCCAGTTCCGCCCATTCTCCGCCCCATGGCTGACTAATTTTTTTTATTTATGCAGAGGCCG
AGGCCGCCTCTGCCTCTGAGCTATTCCAGAAGTAGTGAGGAGGCTTTTTTGGAGGCCTAGGCTTTTGCAA
AAAGCTCCCGGGAGCTTGTATATCCATTTTCGGATCTGATCAGCACGTGTTGACAATTAATCATCGGCAT
AGTATATCGGCATAGTATAATACGACAAGGTGAGGAACTAAACCATGGCCAAGTTGACCAGTGCCGTTCC
GGTGCTCACCGCGCGCGACGTCGCCGGAGCGGTCGAGTTCTGGACCGACCGGCTCGGGTTCTCCCGGGAC
TTCGTGGAGGACGACTTCGCCGGTGTGGTCCGGGACGACGTGACCCTGTTCATCAGCGCGGTCCAGGACC
AGGTGGTGCCGGACAACACCCTGGCCTGGGTGTGGGTGCGCGGCCTGGACGAGCTGTACGCCGAGTGGTC
GGAGGTCGTGTCCACGAACTTCCGGGACGCCTCCGGGCCGGCCATGACCGAGATCGGCGAGCAGCCGTGG
GGGCGGGAGTTCGCCCTGCGCGACCCGGCCGGCAACTGCGTGCACTTCGTGGCCGAGGAGCAGGACTGAC
ACGTGCTACGAGATTTCGATTCCACCGCCGCCTTCTATGAAAGGTTGGGCTTCGGAATCGTTTTCCGGGA
CGCCGGCTGGATGATCCTCCAGCGCGGGGATCTCATGCTGGAGTTCTTCGCCCACCCCAACTTGTTTATT
GCAGCTTATAATGGTTACAAATAAAGCAATAGCATCACAAATTTCACAAATAAAGCATTTTTTTCACTGC
ATTCTAGTTGTGGTTTGTCCAAACTCATCAATGTATCTTATCATGTCTGTATACCGTCGACCTCTAGCTA
GAGCTTGGCGTAATCATGGTCATAGCTGTTTCCTGTGTGAAATTGTTATCCGCTCACAATTCCACACAAC
ATACGAGCCGGAAGCATAAAGTGTAAAGCCTGGGGTGCCTAATGAGTGAGCTAACTCACATTAATTGCGT
TGCGCTCACTGCCCGCTTTCCAGTCGGGAAACCTGTCGTGCCAGCTGCATTAATGAATCGGCCAACGCGC
GGGGAGAGGCGGTTTGCGTATTGGGCGCTCTTCCGCTTCCTCGCTCACTGACTCGCTGCGCTCGGTCGTT
CGGCTGCGGCGAGCGGTATCAGCTCACTCAAAGGCGGTAATACGGTTATCCACAGAATCAGGGGATAACG
CAGGAAAGAACATGTGAGCAAAAGGCCAGCAAAAGGCCAGGAACCGTAAAAAGGCCGCGTTGCTGGCGTT
TTTCCATAGGCTCCGCCCCCCTGACGAGCATCACAAAAATCGACGCTCAAGTCAGAGGTGGCGAAACCCG
ACAGGACTATAAAGATACCAGGCGTTTCCCCCTGGAAGCTCCCTCGTGCGCTCTCCTGTTCCGACCCTGC
CGCTTACCGGATACCTGTCCGCCTTTCTCCCTTCGGGAAGCGTGGCGCTTTCTCATAGCTCACGCTGTAG
GTATCTCAGTTCGGTGTAGGTCGTTCGCTCCAAGCTGGGCTGTGTGCACGAACCCCCCGTTCAGCCCGAC
CGCTGCGCCTTATCCGGTAACTATCGTCTTGAGTCCAACCCGGTAAGACACGACTTATCGCCACTGGCAG
CAGCCACTGGTAACAGGATTAGCAGAGCGAGGTATGTAGGCGGTGCTACAGAGTTCTTGAAGTGGTGGCC
TAACTACGGCTACACTAGAAGAACAGTATTTGGTATCTGCGCTCTGCTGAAGCCAGTTACCTTCGGAAAA
AGAGTTGGTAGCTCTTGATCCGGCAAACAAACCACCGCTGGTAGCGGTGGTTTTTTTGTTTGCAAGCAGC
AGATTACGCGCAGAAAAAAAGGATCTCAAGAAGATCCTTTGATCTTTTCTACGGGGTCTGACGCTCAGTG
GAACGAAAACTCACGTTAAGGGATTTTGGTCATGAGATTATCAAAAAGGATCTTCACCTAGATCCTTTTA
AATTAAAAATGAAGTTTTAAATCAATCTAAAGTATATATGAGTAAACTTGGTCTGACAGTTACCAATGCT
TAATCAGTGAGGCACCTATCTCAGCGATCTGTCTATTTCGTTCATCCATAGTTGCCTGACTCCCCGTCGT
GTAGATAACTACGATACGGGAGGGCTTACCATCTGGCCCCAGTGCTGCAATGATACCGCGAGACCCACGC
TCACCGGCTCCAGATTTATCAGCAATAAACCAGCCAGCCGGAAGGGCCGAGCGCAGAAGTGGTCCTGCAA
CTTTATCCGCCTCCATCCAGTCTATTAATTGTTGCCGGGAAGCTAGAGTAAGTAGTTCGCCAGTTAATAG
TTTGCGCAACGTTGTTGCCATTGCTACAGGCATCGTGGTGTCACGCTCGTCGTTTGGTATGGCTTCATTC
AGCTCCGGTTCCCAACGATCAAGGCGAGTTACATGATCCCCCATGTTGTGCAAAAAAGCGGTTAGCTCCT
TCGGTCCTCCGATCGTTGTCAGAAGTAAGTTGGCCGCAGTGTTATCACTCATGGTTATGGCAGCACTGCA
TAATTCTCTTACTGTCATGCCATCCGTAAGATGCTTTTCTGTGACTGGTGAGTACTCAACCAAGTCATTC
TGAGAATAGTGTATGCGGCGACCGAGTTGCTCTTGCCCGGCGTCAATACGGGATAATACCGCGCCACATA
GCAGAACTTTAAAAGTGCTCATCATTGGAAAACGTTCTTCGGGGCGAAAACTCTCAAGGATCTTACCGCT
GTTGAGATCCAGTTCGATGTAACCCACTCGTGCACCCAACTGATCTTCAGCATCTTTTACTTTCACCAGC
GTTTCTGGGTGAGCAAAAACAGGAAGGCAAAATGCCGCAAAAAAGGGAATAAGGGCGACACGGAAATGTT
GAATACTCATACTCTTCCTTTTTCAATATTATTGAAGCATTTATCAGGGTTATTGTCTCATGAGCGGATA
CATATTTGAATGTATTTAGAAAAATAAACAAATAGGGGTTCCGCGCACATTTCCCCGAAAAGTGCCACCT
GAC
Features (pLannotate 1.2.2; 34 found; start..end, strand, type, name):
     31..83      -  misc_feature   bom (fragment): basis of mobility region from pBR322
    238..617     +  enhancer       CMV enhancer: human cytomegalovirus immediate early enhancer
    618..817     +  promoter       CMV promoter: human cytomegalovirus (CMV) immediate early promoter
    835..1015    +  LTR            5' LTR (truncated): truncated 5' long terminal repeat (LTR) from HIV-1
   1062..1187    +  misc_feature   HIV-1 Ψ: packaging signal of human immunodeficiency virus type 1
   1171..1534    +  CDS            HIV-1 gag (fragment): gag protein from human immunodeficiency virus 1; gag
   1680..1913    +  misc_feature   RRE: The Rev response element (RRE) of HIV-1 allows for Rev-dependent mRNA export from the nucleus to the cytoplasm.
   2290..2390    +  CDS            Rev (fragment): human immunodeficiency virus 1 (HIV-1) Rev protein; rev; enhances nuclear export of unspliced and incompletely spliced viral mRNAs
   2440..2557    +  misc_feature   cPPT/CTS: central polypurine tract and central termination sequence of HIV-1
   2606..2624    +  CDS            small t antigen (fragment): SV40 (simian virus 40) small t antigen
   2650..2861    +  promoter       EF-1α core promoter: core promoter for human elongation factor EF-1α
   2878..3786    +  CDS            EGFP: EGFP is a basic (constitutively fluorescent) green fluorescent protein published in 1996, derived from Aequorea victoria. It is reported to be a rapidly-maturing weak dimer with moderate acid sensitivity.
   3853..4251    +  CDS            BSD: blasticidin S deaminase; Aspergillus terreus BSD; confers resistance to blasticidin
   4252..4273    +  misc_feature   MCS (fragment): pBluescript multiple cloning site
   4276..4864    +  misc_feature   WPRE: woodchuck hepatitis virus posttranscriptional regulatory element
   4801..5382    +  CDS            nef (fragment): NEF_HV1H2 - Experimental evidence at protein level: Swiss-Prot protein existence level 1. Extracellular Nef protein targets CD4(+) T-lymphocytes for apoptosis by interacting with CXCR4 surface receptors. From Human immunodeficiency virus type 1 group M subtype B (isolate HXB2) (HIV-1).
   5389..5569    +  LTR            5' LTR (truncated): truncated 5' long terminal repeat (LTR) from HIV-1
   5601..5825    +  polyA_signal   bGH poly(A) signal: bovine growth hormone polyadenylation signal
   5829..5850    +  promoter       SV40 promoter (fragment): SV40 enhancer and early promoter
   5871..6299    +  rep_origin     f1 ori (sequence partly withheld): f1 bacteriophage origin of replication; arrow indicates direction of (+) strand synthesis
   6326..6397    +  promoter       SV40 promoter (fragment): SV40 enhancer and early promoter
   6398..6469    +  promoter       SV40 promoter (fragment): SV40 enhancer and early promoter
   6473..6607    +  rep_origin     SV40 ori: SV40 origin of replication
   6669..6716    +  promoter       EM7 promoter: synthetic bacterial promoter&nbsp
   6735..7109    +  CDS            BleoR: antibiotic-binding protein; Sh ble from Streptoalloteichus hindustanus; confers resistance to bleomycin, phleomycin, and Zeocin™
   7119..7244    +  CDS            ble (fragment): BLE_KLEPN - Experimental evidence at protein level: Swiss-Prot protein existence level 1. Binding protein with a strong affinity to the bleomycin family of antibiotics. Binds to CL990; an antimitotic-antibiotic compound. From Klebsiella pneumoniae.
   7239..7360    +  polyA_signal   SV40 poly(A) signal: SV40 polyadenylation signal
   7433..7449    -  protein_bind   lac operator: The lac repressor binds to the lac operator to inhibit transcription in E. coli. This inhibition can be relieved by adding lactose or isopropyl-β-D-thiogalactopyranoside (IPTG). lac repressor encoded by lacI
   7457..7487    -  promoter       lac promoter: promoter for the E. coli lac operon
   7502..7523    -  protein_bind   CAP binding site: CAP binding activates transcription in the presence of cAMP. E. coli catabolite activator protein
   7536..7628    -  CDS            lacI (fragment): lac repressor; lacI; The lac repressor binds to the lac operator to inhibit transcription in E. coli. This inhibition can be relieved by adding lactose or isopropyl-β-D-thiogalactopyranoside (IPTG).
   7811..8399    -  rep_origin     ori: high-copy-number ColE1/pMB1/pBR322/pUC origin of replication
   8570..9430    -  CDS            AmpR: β-lactamase; bla; confers resistance to ampicillin, carbenicillin, and related antibiotics
   9431..9535    -  promoter       AmpR promoter: bla
