[The description below was written by a language model from this plasmid's Addgene catalogue record and pLannotate feature annotations shown in this document.]
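Description:
pFUGW-GFP-2-cut reporter is a lentiviral transfer plasmid of about 9.6 kb for mammalian expression, listed on a pFUGW backbone but built, according to the record, from a lenti-SpCas9 blast plasmid from which Cas9 was removed. It is propagated in E. coli through a high-copy ColE1/pUC origin with ampicillin resistance, and also carries an f1 origin. The viral portion has a CMV enhancer/promoter driving a truncated HIV-1 5' LTR, followed by the Ψ packaging signal with a gag fragment, the RRE for Rev-dependent RNA export, and the cPPT/CTS. WPRE, a second truncated LTR and a bGH polyadenylation signal lie downstream. Outside the LTRs, the feature table also shows an SV40 promoter/origin and EM7 promoter driving a bleomycin/Zeocin resistance gene with an SV40 poly(A) signal, although the catalogue lists only blasticidin as the mammalian selectable marker.

The payload is a synthetic cassette of roughly 915 bp expressed from the short EF-1α core promoter (EFS-NS). It consists of a GFP coding sequence interrupted by a 192 bp randomly generated sequence from which stop codons were removed, with Cas9 PAM motifs placed at both junctions with GFP. The reporter is joined by a C-terminal P2A peptide to blasticidin S deaminase, so transduced cells can be selected on the same transcript. The design implies that two Cas9 cuts at the junctions excise the intervening segment, and that accurate rejoining of the ends restores an intact GFP reading frame and fluorescence. The construct's stated purpose is monitoring CRISPR-based precise end-joining. It was deposited with a study on stimulating CRISPR-mediated homology-directed repair.
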