Addgene plasmid #131669: pFUGW-GFP-2-cut reporter
Purpose: Lentiviral plasmid that expresses a GFP-based reporter for monitoring CRISPR based precise end-joining.
Depositing lab: Alberto Ciccia. Depositing organization: Columbia University. Publication: Stimulation of CRISPR-mediated homology-directed repair by an engineered RAD18 variant. Nambiar TS, Billon P, Diedenhofen G, Hayward SB, Taglialatela A, Cai K, Huang JW, Leuzzi G, Cuella-Martin R, Palacios A, Gupta A, Egli D, Ciccia A. Nat Commun. 2019 Jul 30;10(1):3395. doi: 10.1038/s41467-019-11105-z. PubMed 31363085.
Backbone
  Vector backbone: pFUGW
  Backbone size w/o insert (bp): 8700
  Total vector size (bp): 9600
  Modifications to backbone: The GFP-2-cut reporter was constructed by removing Cas9 from the lenti-SpCas9 blast plasmid (Addgene #104997) by XbaI and BamHI digestion. The plasmid was re-circularized using complementary oligonucleotides containing unique restriction sites. The resulting plasmid, which was was then digested with AgeI and BamHI and the GFP-2-cut reporter cassette (ordered as a gBlock from IDT) was cloned using Gibson assembly. The GFP-2-cut reporter contains a 192 bp sequence inserted into the GFP sequence that was generated using a random DNA sequence generator (http://www.faculty.ucr.edu/~mmaduro/random.htm). STOP codons were removed manually from the randomly generated sequence and PAM motifs for Cas9 targeting were added at the junctions with the GFP sequence.
  Vector type: Mammalian Expression, Lentiviral
  Selectable markers: Blasticidin
Growth in bacteria
  Bacterial resistance: Ampicillin, 100 μg/mL
  Growth temperature: 37°C
  Growth strain: NEB Stable
  Copy number: Unknown
Gene/Insert
  Gene/Insert name: GFP-2-cut reporter
  Species: Synthetic
  Insert size (bp): 915
  Promoter: EFS-NS
  Tag / fusion protein: P2A (C terminal on insert)
  Cloning method: Restriction Enzyme; 5′ cloning site XbaI (destroyed during cloning); 3′ cloning site BamHI (unknown if destroyed)
  Sequencing primers: 5′ pLLU-F (5'-gggacagcagagatccagtt-3'); 3′ blast-R (5'-gctctttcaatgagggtgga-3'​)
Terms and licenses: Academic/Nonprofit Terms; Industry Terms: Not Available to Industry
How to cite: pFUGW-GFP-2-cut reporter was a gift from Alberto Ciccia (Addgene plasmid # 131669 ; http://n2t.net/addgene:131669 ; RRID:Addgene_131669)
